>Addgene plasmid #19131 | pIC-Cre | addgene partial sequence | sequence record 49329 | M13pUC-rev 5'-AGCGGATAACAATTTCACACAGG-3'
AGCTTGGCTGCAGGTCGACGGATCCGAACAAACGACCCAACACCCGTGCGTTTTATTCTGTCTTTTTATT
GCCGATCCCCTCAGAAGAACTCGTCAAGAAGGCGATAGAAGGCGATGCGCTGCGAATCGGGAGCGGCGAT
ACCGTAAAGCACGAGGAAGCGGTCAGCCCATTCGCCGCCAAGCTCTTCAGCAATATCACGGGTAGCCAAC
GCTATGTCCTGATAGCGGTCCGCCACACCCAGCCTCGACAATTCCAACCTTACCCAAGAGTTCGCCAAAC
TCAGACATCACTTTAGCAAAACCGCGCCGTGCTTCTTCCTCGGTGGCATTCATCACGAAATGTTCAGCAC
TACGCATACTTTTGACAGGAAACGCAACGGATATTGAGTCAATATCAGGCATTCTATCGCTCAGCTTTAC
AGTGACAATGACGGCTGGCGACTGAATATTAGTGCTTACAGACAGCACTACATATTTTCCGTCGATGTTG
AAATCCTTTCTCATATGTCACCATAAATATCAAATAATTATAGCAATCATTTACGCGTTAATGGCTAATC
GCCATCTTCCAGCAGGCGCACCATTGCCCCTGTTTCACTATCCAGGTTACGGATATAGTTCATGACAATA
TTTACATTGGTCCAGCCACCAGCTTGCATGATCTCCGGTATTGAAACTCCAGCGCGGGCCATATCTCGCG
CGGCTCCGACACGGGCACTGTGTCCAGACCAGGCCAGGTATCTCTGACCAGAGTCATCCTTAGCGCCGTA
AATCAATCGATGAGTTGCTTCAAAAATCCCTTCCAGGGCGCGAGTTGATAGCTGGCTGGTGGCAGATGGC
GCGGCAACACCATTTTTTCTGA
