>Addgene plasmid #19131 | pIC-Cre | addgene partial sequence | sequence record 49416 | M13-F20 5'-TGTAAAACGACGGCCAGT-3'
AAAAGCCTCTCCACCCAGGCCTGGAATGTTTCCACCCAATGTCGAGCAGTGTGGTTTTGCAAGAGGAAGC
AAAAAGCCTCTCCACCCAGGCCTGGAATGTTTCCACCCAATGTCGAGCAAACCCCGCCCAGCGTCTTGTC
ATTGGCGAATTCGAACACGCAGATGCAGTCGGGGCGGCGCGGTCCCAGGTCCACTTCGCATATTAAGGTG
ACGCGTGTGGCCTCGAACACCGAGCGACCCTGCAGCCGATATGTCCAATTTACTGACCGTACACCAAAAT
TTGCCTGCATTACCGGTCGATGCAACGAGTGATGAGGTTCGCAAGAACCTGATGGACATGTTCAGGGATC
GCCAGGCGTTTTCTGAGCATACCTGGAAAATGCTTCTGTCCGTTTGCCGGTCGTGGGCGGCATGGTGCAA
GTTGAATAACCGGAAATGGTTTCCCGCAGAACCTGAAGATGTTCGCGATTATCTTCTATATCTTCAGGCG
CGCGGTCTGGCAGTAAAAACTATCCAGCAACATTTGGGCCAGCTAAACATGCTTCATCGTCGGTCCGGGC
TGCCACGACCAAGTGACAGCAATGCTGTTTCACTGGTTATGCGGCGGATCCGAAAAGAAAACGTTGATGC
CGGTGAACGTGCAAAACAGGCTCTAGCGTTCGAACGCACTGATTTCGACCAGGTTCGTTCACTCATGGAA
A
