[The description below was written by a language model from this plasmid's Addgene catalogue record.]
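Description:
pIC-Cre is a small, high-copy plasmid built on the pUC-9 backbone (about 2.7 kb) that carries the gene for Cre recombinase from bacteriophage P1. The repository classifies it as a bacterial expression vector. It is propagated in standard E. coli cloning strains under ampicillin selection, and as a pUC derivative it would be expected to rely on the pUC-type high-copy origin and the beta-lactamase marker, although no feature table is provided to confirm the individual elements.

The insert is approximately 1.6 kb and was placed in the vector by restriction cloning between XhoI at the 5′ end and HindIII at the 3′ end; the record notes that it is unknown whether these sites survived cloning. Because the Cre coding sequence is only about 1 kb, the insert likely includes additional flanking sequence. However, the record does not state which promoter, polyadenylation signal, localization signal or other regulatory elements accompany the gene, so the host in which Cre is actually expressed from this construct cannot be determined from the listed fields alone.

Cre catalyses site-specific recombination between loxP sites, excising, inverting or exchanging the DNA between them depending on site orientation. The associated publication describes Cre-loxP-mediated gene targeting used to study the control of immunoglobulin class-switch recombination at individual switch regions. This indicates that the plasmid served as a source of Cre for deleting loxP-flanked segments from targeted loci. It is one of the early Cre-supplying plasmids for this kind of conditional genome modification.
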