Addgene plasmid #19131: pIC-Cre
Depositing lab: Klaus Rajewsky. Depositing organization: Boston Children's Hospital. Publication: Independent control of immunoglobulin switch recombination at individual switch regions evidenced through Cre-loxP-mediated gene targeting. Gu H, Zou YR, Rajewsky K. Cell. 1993 Jun 18. 73(6):1155-64. 10.1016/0092-8674(93)90644-6 PubMed 8513499.
Backbone
  Vector backbone: pUC-9
  Backbone size w/o insert (bp): 2700
  Vector type: Bacterial Expression
Growth in bacteria
  Bacterial resistance: Ampicillin, 100 μg/mL
  Growth temperature: 37°C
  Growth strain: DH5alpha
  Copy number: High Copy
Gene/Insert
  Gene/Insert name: Cre recombinase
  Species: Bacteriophage P1
  Insert size (bp): 1600
  Entrez Gene: cre (a.k.a. P1_gp003)
  Cloning method: Restriction Enzyme; 5′ cloning site XhoI (unknown if destroyed); 3′ cloning site HinDIII (unknown if destroyed)
  Sequencing primers: 5′ n/a
Resource information
  A portion of this plasmid was derived from a plasmid made by: Klaus Rajewsky
Terms and licenses: Academic/Nonprofit Terms; Industry Terms: Not Available to Industry
How to cite: pIC-Cre was a gift from Klaus Rajewsky (Addgene plasmid # 19131 ; http://n2t.net/addgene:19131 ; RRID:Addgene_19131)
